>Addgene plasmid #201414 | Pat1 | addgene full sequence | sequence record 394519 | Addgene NGS Result
AAATCACTGCATAATTCGTGTCGCTCAAGGCGCACTCCCGTTCTGGATAATGTTTTTTGCGCCGACATCA
TAACGGTTCTGGCAAATATTCTGAAATGAGCTGTTGACAATTAATCATCGGCTCGTATAATGTGTGGAAT
TGTGAGCGGATAACAATTTCACACAGGAAACAGCCAGTCCGTTTAGGTGTTTTCACGAGCACTTCACCAA
CAAGGACCATAGATTATGAAAACTGAAGAAGGTAAACTGGTAATCTGGATTAACGGCGATAAAGGCTATA
ACGGTCTCGCTGAAGTCGGTAAGAAATTCGAGAAAGATACCGGAATTAAAGTCACCGTTGAGCATCCGGA
TAAACTGGAAGAGAAATTCCCACAGGTTGCGGCAACTGGCGATGGCCCTGACATTATCTTCTGGGCACAC
GACCGCTTTGGTGGCTACGCTCAATCTGGCCTGTTGGCTGAAATCACCCCGGACAAAGCGTTCCAGGACA
AGCTGTATCCGTTTACCTGGGATGCCGTACGTTACAACGGCAAGCTGATTGCTTACCCGATCGCTGTTGA
AGCGTTATCGCTGATTTATAACAAAGATCTGCTGCCGAACCCGCCAAAAACCTGGGAAGAGATCCCGGCG
CTGGATAAAGAACTGAAAGCGAAAGGTAAGAGCGCGCTGATGTTCAACCTGCAAGAACCGTACTTCACCT
GGCCGCTGATTGCTGCTGACGGGGGTTATGCGTTCAAGTATGAAAACGGCAAGTACGACATTAAAGACGT
GGGCGTGGATAACGCTGGCGCGAAAGCGGGTCTGACCTTCCTGGTTGACCTGATTAAAAACAAACACATG
AATGCAGACACCGATTACTCCATCGCAGAAGCTGCCTTTAATAAAGGCGAAACAGCGATGACCATCAACG
GCCCGTGGGCATGGTCCAACATCGACACCAGCAAAGTGAATTATGGTGTAACGGTACTGCCGACCTTCAA
GGGTCAACCATCCAAACCGTTCGTTGGCGTGCTGAGCGCAGGTATTAACGCCGCCAGTCCGAACAAAGAG
CTGGCAAAAGAGTTCCTCGAAAACTATCTGCTGACTGATGAAGGTCTGGAAGCGGTTAATAAAGACAAAC
CGCTGGGTGCCGTAGCGCTGAAGTCTTACGAGGAAGAGTTGGCGAAAGATCCACGTATTGCCGCCACCAT
GGAAAACGCCCAGAAAGGTGAAATCATGCCGAACATCCCGCAGATGTCCGCTTTCTGGTATGCCGTGCGT
ACTGCGGTGATCAACGCCGCCAGCGGTCGTCAGACTGTCGATGAAGCCCTGAAAGACGCGCAGACTAATT
CGAGCTCGAACAACAACAACAATAACAATAACAACAACCTCGGGATCGAGGGAAGGATTTCAGAATTTGA
AAACCTGTATTTTCAGGGCCATATGTCCTTCTTTGGGTTAGAAAATAGCGGTAATGCGCGGGATGGTCCT
CTGGACTTTGAAGAGAGTTACAAGGGCTATGGCGAGCACGAACTTGAGGAGAACGACTATTTGAACGACG
AAACATTTGGTGATAATGTTCAGGTTGGTACCGACTTTGATTTTGGAAATCCTCACAGCAGCGGCAGCAG
CGGCAACGCAATTGGTGGTAATGGCGTCGGTGCCACGGCTAGATCGTATGTTGCAGCTACTGCAGAAGGA
ATTAGCGGCCCTAGGACCGATGGAACGGCAGCAGCAGGACCTCTAGACCTGAAGCCAATGGAATCTTTGT
GGTCTACTGCACCACCTCCAGCAATGGCGCCTTCACCCCAAAGTACAATGGCTCCGGCTCCTGCTCCGCA
GCAAATGGCCCCCCTACAGCCAATCTTGTCGATGCAAGACTTGGAAAGACAACAACGTCAAATGCAGCAA
CAGTTTATGAATTTCCACGCCATGGGTCATCCACAGGGTCTCCCACAGGGTCCGCCTCAGCAGCAATTTC
CAATGCAGCCTGCGTCGGGTCAACCAGGTCCCTCACAATTTGCGCCTCCACCTCCACCTCCTGGCGTTAA
TGTGAATATGAATCAAATGCCAATGGGTCCTGTACAAGTTCCAGTTCAAGCTTCGCCTTCACCCATCGGT
ATGTCCAACACTCCTTCTCCAGGCCCTGTGGTTGGCGCAACTAAAATGCCTCTGCAAAGTGGACGCAGAT
CGAAGAGAGATTTGTCGCCTGAAGAGCAAAGACGTTTGCAGATTCGTCATGCCAAAGTGGAGAAAATCTT
GAAATACTCAGGTTTAATGACTCCTCGTGATAAGGACTTCATCACCAGATATCAGTTGTCTCAAATTGTC
ACTGAGGACCCTTACAATGAGGATTTCTACTTCCAGGTCTACAAGATTATCCAAAGAGGCGGTATCACGT
CCGAATCCAACAAAGGTTTGATTGCTAGGGCGTATTTGGAACATTCTGGACACAGACTCGGTGGTCGCTA
TAAGAGAACCGATATTGCCCTACAGAGAATGCAAAGTCAAGTAGAAAAGGCTGTCACTGTGGCTAAGGAA
AGACCTTCTAAGTTGAAGGATCAACAAGCGGCTGCTGGTAACTCTAGCCAGGATAATAAGCAAGCAAACA
CGGTTCTGGGCAAAATCTCTTCCACTTTGAACAGCAAGAATCCAAGAAGACAACTGCAGATCCCCAGACA
ACAGCCTTCTGACCCCGATGCGCTAAAAGACGTCACTGACTCTCTGACCAACGTGGACTTGGCCTCTTCA
GGGTCCTCCTCTACGGGCTCTTCTGCCGCTGCTGTTGCTTCTAAGCAAAGAAGAAGATCTTCATACGCGT
TCAACAACGGTAATGGTGCCACAAATTTGAACAAATCTGGGGGCAAAAAATTCATTCTTGAGTTAATTGA
AACAGTTTATGAAGAGATTTTAGACTTGGAAGCTAACTTGAGGAATGGCCAGCAAACTGACAGCACTGCA
ATGTGGGAGGCCCTTCACATCGACGACAGTTCGTATGACGTAAACCCTTTCATTTCGATGCTATCATTTG
ATAAAGGTATCAAGATTATGCCTAGAATTTTTAATTTCTTGGATAAGCAGCAAAAATTGAAAATCCTGCA
AAAAATCTTCAATGAATTATCACACTTGCAAATCATCATATTGAGTTCCTACAAGACTACACCAAAACCA
ACTTTGACACAATTGAAGAAAGTCGATCTGTTCCAAATGATCATATTAAAGATCATTGTCTCGTTTTTGT
CTAATAACTCCAATTTTATCGAAATTATGGGTCTGTTGCTACAGTTAATCAGAAACAACAACGTTTCGTT
CTTGACCACCTCCAAAATTGGTCTAAATTTGATCACCATTTTGATTTCTCGTGCCGCATTAATCAAGCAA
GATTCATCAAGATCTAATATTCTTTCCTCTCCTGAAATCTCCACATGGAATGAGATTTATGATAAATTAT
TCACTTCATTGGAAAGTAAGATTCAGCTGATTTTCCCTCCAAGGGAATATAACGACCACATCATGCGTTT
ACAAAATGACAAGTTTATGGATGAAGCATACATTTGGCAGTTCCTAGCTAGTTTAGCACTAAGTGGAAAG
CTAAACCACCAGAGAATCATTATTGATGAAGTACGTGATGAAATCTTTGCCACTATTAACGAGGCGGAGA
CCTTACAAAAGAAAGAGAAAGAATTGAGTGTATTACCTCAGAGGTCTCAAGAATTAGACACAGAGTTAAA
ATCTATTATTTATAATAAAGAGAAACTATACCAAGATTTGAATTTGTTCCTAAACGTTATGGGGTTGGTG
TATCGCGATGGTGAAATATCAGAACTAAAGGGATCCGAAAACCTGTATTTTCAGGGCCATCATCATCATC
ATCACTGAAAGCTTGGCACTGGCCGTCGTTTTACAACGTCGTGACTGGGAAAACCCTGGCGTTACCCAAC
TTAATCGCCTTGCAGCACATCCCCCTTTCGCCAGCTGGCGTAATAGCGAAGAGGCCCGCACCGATCGCCC
TTCCCAACAGTTGCGCAGCCTGAATGGCGAATGGCAGCTTGGCTGTTTTGGCGGATGAGATAAGATTTTC
AGCCTGATACAGATTAAATCAGAACGCAGAAGCGGTCTGATAAAACAGAATTTGCCTGGCGGCAGTAGCG
CGGTGGTCCCACCTGACCCCATGCCGAACTCAGAAGTGAAACGCCGTAGCGCCGATGGTAGTGTGGGGTC
TCCCCATGCGAGAGTAGGGAACTGCCAGGCATCAAATAAAACGAAAGGCTCAGTCGAAAGACTGGGCCTT
TCGTTTTATCTGTTGTTTGTCGGTGAACGCTCTCCTGAGTAGGACAAATCCGCCGGGAGCGGATTTGAAC
GTTGCGAAGCAACGGCCCGGAGGGTGGCGGGCAGGACGCCCGCCATAAACTGCCAGGCATCAAATTAAGC
AGAAGGCCATCCTGACGGATGGCCTTTTTGCGTTTCTACAAACTCTTTTGTTTATTTTTCTAAATACATT
CAAATATGTATCCGCTCATGAGACAATAACCCTGATAAATGCTTCAATAATATTGAAAAAGGAAGAGTAT
GAGTATTCAACATTTCCGTGTCGCCCTTATTCCCTTTTTTGCGGCATTTTGCCTTCCTGTTTTTGCTCAC
CCAGAAACGCTGGTGAAAGTAAAAGATGCTGAAGATCAGTTGGGTGCACGAGTGGGTTACATCGAACTGG
ATCTCAACAGCGGTAAGATCCTTGAGAGTTTTCGCCCCGAAGAACGTTTCCCAATGATGAGCACTTTTAA
AGTTCTGCTATGTGGCGCGGTATTATCCCGTGTTGACGCCGGGCAAGAGCAACTCGGTCGCCGCATACAC
TATTCTCAGAATGACTTGGTTGAGTACTCACCAGTCACAGAAAAGCATCTTACGGATGGCATGACAGTAA
GAGAATTATGCAGTGCTGCCATAACCATGAGTGATAACACTGCGGCCAACTTACTTCTGACAACGATCGG
AGGACCGAAGGAGCTAACCGCTTTTTTGCACAACATGGGGGATCATGTAACTCGCCTTGATCGTTGGGAA
CCGGAGCTGAATGAAGCCATACCAAACGACGAGCGTGACACCACGATGCCTGTAGCAATGGCAACAACGT
TGCGCAAACTATTAACTGGCGAACTACTTACTCTAGCTTCCCGGCAACAATTAATAGACTGGATGGAGGC
GGATAAAGTTGCAGGACCACTTCTGCGCTCGGCCCTTCCGGCTGGCTGGTTTATTGCTGATAAATCTGGA
GCCGGTGAGCGTGGGTCTCGCGGTATCATTGCAGCACTGGGGCCAGATGGTAAGCCCTCCCGTATCGTAG
TTATCTACACGACGGGGAGTCAGGCAACTATGGATGAACGAAATAGACAGATCGCTGAGATAGGTGCCTC
ACTGATTAAGCATTGGTAACTGTCAGACCAAGTTTACTCATATATACTTTAGATTGATT
[38 nt withheld, positions 5450-5487]
A
[37 nt withheld, positions 5489-5525]
ATTTTGTTAAAATTCGCGTTAAATTTTTGTTAAATCAGCTCATTTTTTAACCAATAGGCCGAAATCGGCA
AAATCCCTTATAAATCAAAAGAATAGCCCGAGATAGGGT
[37 nt withheld, positions 5635-5671]
AAAGAACGTGGACTCCAACGTCAAAGG
[141 nt withheld, positions 5699-5839]
G
[125 nt withheld, positions 5841-5965]
AAAGGATCTAGGTGAAGATCCTTTTTGATAATCTCATGACCAAAATCCCTTAACGTGAGTTTTCGTTCCA
CTGAGCGTCAGACCCCGTAGAAAAGATCAAAGGATCTTCTTGAGATCCTTTTTTTCTGCGCGTAATCTGC
TGCTTGCAAACAAAAAAACCACCGCTACCAGCGGTGGTTTGTTTGCCGGATCAAGAGCTACCAACTCTTT
TTCCGAAGGTAACTGGCTTCAGCAGAGCGCAGATACCAAATACTGTCCTTCTAGTGTAGCCGTAGTTAGG
CCACCACTTCAAGAACTCTGTAGCACCGCCTACATACCTCGCTCTGCTAATCCTGTTACCAGTGGCTGCT
GCCAGTGGCGATAAGTCGTGTCTTACCGGGTTGGACTCAAGACGATAGTTACCGGATAAGGCGCAGCGGT
CGGGCTGAACGGGGGGTTCGTGCACACAGCCCAGCTTGGAGCGAACGACCTACACCGAACTGAGATACCT
ACAGCGTGAGCTATGAGAAAGCGCCACGCTTCCCGAAGGGAGAAAGGCGGACAGGTATCCGGTAAGCGGC
AGGGTCGGAACAGGAGAGCGCACGAGGGAGCTTCCAGGGGGAAACGCCTGGTATCTTTATAGTCCTGTCG
GGTTTCGCCACCTCTGACTTGAGCGTCGATTTTTGTGATGCTCGTCAGGGGGGCGGAGCCTATGGAAAAA
CGCCAGCAACGCGGCCTTTTTACGGTTCCTGGCCTTTTGCTGGCCTTTTGCTCACATGTTCTTTCCTGCG
TTATCCCCTGATTCTGTGGATAACCGTATTACCGCCTTTGAGTGAGCTGATACCGCTCGCCGCAGCCGAA
CGACCGAGCGCAGCGAGTCAGTGAGCGAGGAAGCGGAAGAGCGCCTGATGCGGTATTTTCTCCTTACGCA
TCTGTGCGGTATTTCACACCGCATGTGGTGCACTCTCAGTACACCGCATGTGGTGCACTCTCAGTACAAT
CTGCTCTGATGCCGCATAGTTAAGCCAGTATACACTCCGCTATCGCTACGTGACTGGGTCATGGCTGCGC
CCCGACACCCGCCAACACCCGCTGACGCGCCCTGACGGGCTTGTCTGCTCCCGGCATCCGCTTACAGACA
AGCTGTGACCGTCTCCGGGAGCTGCATGTGTCAGAGGTTTTCACCGTCATCACCGAAACGCGCGAGGCAG
CTGCGGTAAAGCTCATCAGCGTGGTCGTGCAGCGATTCACAGATGTCTGCCTGTTCATCCGCGTCCAGCT
CGTTGAGTTTCTCCAGAAGCGTTAATGTCTGGCTTCTGATAAAGCGGGCCATGTTAAGGGCGGTTTTTTC
CTGTTTGGTCACTGATGCCTCCGTGTAAGGGGGATTTCTGTTCATGGGGGTAATGATACCGATGAAACGA
GAGAGGATGCTCACGATACGGGTTACTGATGATGAACATGCCCGGTTACTGGAACGTTGTGAGGGTAAAC
AACTGGCGGTATGGATGCGGCGGGACCAGAGAAAAATCACTCAGGGTCAATGCCAGCGCTTCGTTAATAC
AGATGTAGGTGTTCCACAGGGTAGCCAGCAGCATCCTGCGATGCAGATCCGGAACATAATGGTGCAGGGC
GCTGACTTCCGCGTTTCCAGACTTTACGAAACACGGAAACCGAAGACCATTCATGTTGTTGCTCAGGTCG
CAGACGTTTTGCAGCAGCAGTCGCTTCACGTTCGCTCGCGTATCGGTGATTCATTCTGCTAACCAGTAAG
GCAACCCCGCCAGCCTAGCCGGGTCCTCAACGACAGGAGCACGATCATGCGCACCCGTGGCCAGGACCCA
ACGCTGCCCGAAATTCCGACACCATCGAATGGTGCAAAACCTTTCGCGGTATGGCATGATAGCGCCCGGA
AGAGAGTCAATTCAGGGTGGTGAATGTGAAACCAGTAACGTTATACGATGTCGCAGAGTATGCCGGTGTC
TCTTATCAGACCGTTTCCCGCGTGGTGAACCAGGCCAGCCACGTTTCTGCGAAAACGCGGGAAAAAGTGG
AAGCGGCGATGGCGGAGCTGAATTACATTCCCAACCGCGTGGCACAACAACTGGCGGGCAAACAGTCGTT
GCTGATTGGCGTTGCCACCTCCAGTCTGGCCCTGCACGCGCCGTCGCAAATTGTCGCGGCGATTAAATCT
CGCGCCGATCAACTGGGTGCCAGCGTGGTGGTGTCGATGGTAGAACGAAGCGGCGTCGAAGCCTGTAAAG
CGGCGGTGCACAATCTTCTCGCGCAACGCGTCAGTGGGCTGATCATTAACTATCCGCTGGATGACCAGGA
TGCCATTGCTGTGGAAGCTGCCTGCACTAATGTTCCGGCGTTATTTCTTGATGTCTCTGACCAGACACCC
ATCAACAGTATTATTTTCTCCCATGAAGACGGTACGCGACTGGGCGTGGAGCATCTGGTCGCATTGGGTC
ACCAGCAAATCGCGCTGTTAGCGGGCCCATTAAGTTCTGTCTCGGCGCGTCTGCGTCTGGCTGGCTGGCA
TAAATATCTCACTCGCAATCAAATTCAGCCGATAGCGGAACGGGAAGGCGACTGGAGTGCCATGTCCGGT
TTTCAACAAACCATGCAAATGCTGAATGAGGGCATCGTTCCCACTGCGATGCTGGTTGCCAACGATCAGA
TGGCGCTGGGCGCAATGCGCGCCATTACCGAGTCCGGGCTGCGCGTTGGTGCGGATATCTCGGTAGTGGG
ATACGACGATACCGAAGACAGCTCATGTTATATCCCGCCGTTAACCACCATCAAACAGGATTTTCGCCTG
CTGGGGCAAACCAGCGTGGACCGCTTGCTGCAACTCTCTCAGGGCCAGGCGGTGAAGGGCAATCAGCTGT
TGCCCGTCTCACTGGTGAAAAGAAAAACCACCCTGGCGCCCAATACGCAAACCGCCTCTCCCCGCGCGTT
GGCCGATTCATTAATGCAGCTGGCACGACAGGTTTCCCGACTGGAAAGCGGGCAGTGAGCGCAACGCAAT
TAATGTAAGTTAGCTCACTCATTAGGCACAATTCTCATGTTTGACAGCTTATCATCGACTGCACGGTGCA
CCAATGCTTCTGGCGTCAGGCAGCCATCGGAAGCTGTGGTATGGCTGTGCAGGTCGT
Features (pLannotate 1.2.2; 23 found; start..end, strand, type, name):
    104..132     +  promoter       tac promoter: strong E. coli promoter; hybrid between the trp and lac UV5 promoters
    140..156     +  protein_bind   lac operator: The lac repressor binds to the lac operator to inhibit transcription in E. coli. This inhibition can be relieved by adding lactose or isopropyl-β-D-thiogalactopyranoside (IPTG). lac repressor encoded by lacI
    226..1326    +  CDS            MBP: maltose binding protein from E. coli; malE (mutated); This version of the gene does not encode a signal sequence, so MBP will remain in the cytosol.
   1399..1419    +  CDS            TEV site: tobacco etch virus (TEV) protease recognition and cleavage site
   1423..3810    +  CDS            PAT1: PAT1_YEAST - Also known as MRT1. Experimental evidence at protein level: Swiss-Prot protein existence level 1. Activator of decapping that functions as a general and active mechanism of translational repression and required for P-body formation. First decay factor recruited to mRNA, at a time when the mRNA is still associated with translation factors. Subsequently, PAT1 recruits the hepta-heterodimer LSM1-LSM7 complex to P-bodies. In association with the LSM1-LSM7 complex, stabilizes the 3' terminus of mRNAs. This association is also required for mosaic virus genomic RNA translation. Modulates
   3817..3837    +  CDS            TEV site: tobacco etch virus (TEV) protease recognition and cleavage site
   3838..3854    +  CDS            capTEV™ (fragment): composite tag for in vivo biotinylation, TEV protease cleavage, and 6xHis tagging
   3867..4021    +  CDS            lacZα (fragment): LacZα fragment of β-galactosidase; lacZ fragment
   4114..4229    +  ncRNA          5S rRNA: Accession: RF00001 - 5S ribosomal RNA
   4233..4319    +  terminator     rrnB T1 terminator: Escherichia coli rrnB; transcription terminator T1 from the E. coli rrnB gene
   4411..4438    +  terminator     rrnB T2 terminator: transcription terminator T2 from the E. coli rrnB gene
   4457..4548    +  promoter       AmpR promoter: bla
   4549..5409    +  CDS            AmpR: β-lactamase; bla; confers resistance to ampicillin, carbenicillin, and related antibiotics
   5451..5964    -  rep_origin     M13 ori (sequence partly withheld): M13 bacteriophage origin of replication; arrow indicates direction of (+) strand synthesis
   6075..6663    +  rep_origin     ori: high-copy-number ColE1/pMB1/pBR322/pUC origin of replication
   6849..6918    -  misc_feature   bom (fragment): basis of mobility region from pBR322
   6916..7014    -  misc_feature   bom (fragment): basis of mobility region from pBR322
   7116..7307    -  CDS            rop: Rop protein, which maintains plasmids at low copy number; rop
   7324..7704    +  CDS            YPB1_ECOLX: Protein predicted: Swiss-Prot protein existence level 4. From Escherichia coli.
   7803..7880    +  promoter       lacIq promoter: lacI (mutant); In the lacIq allele, a single base change in the promoter boosts expression of the lacI gene about 10-fold.
   7881..8963    +  CDS            lacI: lac repressor; lacI; The lac repressor binds to the lac operator to inhibit transcription in E. coli. This inhibition can be relieved by adding lactose or isopropyl-β-D-thiogalactopyranoside (IPTG).
   8976..8997    +  protein_bind   CAP binding site: CAP binding activates transcription in the presence of cAMP. E. coli catabolite activator protein
   9016..9033    +  promoter       tet promoter (fragment): E. coli promoter for tetracycline efflux protein gene
