[The description below was written by a language model from this plasmid's Addgene catalogue record and pLannotate feature annotations shown in this document.]
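Description:
Pat1 is a bacterial expression plasmid built on the MTTH backbone (about 6.7 kb without insert; the sequenced plasmid is 9,102 nt) for producing the Saccharomyces cerevisiae protein Pat1 (PAT1/YCR077C, also called MRT1) in E. coli. The 2,388 bp PAT1 coding sequence was cloned between NdeI and BamHI sites, both retained. It sits in frame downstream of a cytosolic, signal-sequence-free maltose binding protein followed by a TEV protease site. A second TEV site and a 6xHis tag follow it; the annotation software picks this region up as a fragment of a composite TEV/His tag. This arrangement allows sequential affinity purification through the MBP and His tags, which selects for full-length product, and TEV cleavage then removes both tags.

Transcription is driven by the tac promoter with an adjacent lac operator. The plasmid carries its own lacI gene under the lacIq promoter, so expression is repressed until induced with IPTG. A lacZα fragment, a 5S rRNA segment and the rrnB T1 and T2 terminators lie downstream of the fusion. The plasmid is maintained through a ColE1/pMB1-type origin and selected with ampicillin via β-lactamase. An M13 phage origin, bom fragments and a rop gene are also annotated. The catalogue lists the plasmid as high copy even though rop normally lowers copy number.

Pat1 is an activator of mRNA decapping and a translational repressor required for P-body formation, and it recruits the Lsm1-7 complex. The associated publication concerns quantitative reconstitution of yeast RNA processing bodies, so the purified recombinant protein is presumably intended for that kind of in vitro work.
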