Addgene plasmid #201414: Pat1
Purpose: Bacterial protein expression of Pat1
Depositing lab: Michael Rosen. Depositing organization: University of Texas Southwestern Medical Center. Publication: Quantitative reconstitution of yeast RNA processing bodies. Currie SL, Xing W, Muhlrad D, Decker CJ, Parker R, Rosen MK. Proc Natl Acad Sci U S A. 2023 Apr 4;120(14):e2214064120. doi: 10.1073/pnas.2214064120. Epub 2023 Mar 27. PubMed 36972455.
Backbone
  Vector backbone: MTTH
  Backbone size w/o insert (bp): 6700
  Vector type: Bacterial Expression
Growth in bacteria
  Bacterial resistance: Ampicillin, 100 μg/mL
  Growth temperature: 37°C
  Growth strain: DH5alpha
  Copy number: High Copy
Gene/Insert
  Gene/Insert name: Pat1
  Species: S. cerevisiae (budding yeast)
  Insert size (bp): 2388
  Entrez Gene: PAT1 (a.k.a. YCR077C, MRT1)
  Promoter: tac
  Tag / fusion protein: MBP, TEV (N terminal on backbone); TEV, 6xHis (C terminal on backbone)
  Cloning method: Restriction Enzyme; 5′ cloning site NdeI (not destroyed); 3′ cloning site BamHI (not destroyed)
  Sequencing primers: 5′ GGTCGTCAGACTGTCGATGAAGCC; 3′ CAGGAAACAGCTATGACC
Resource information
  A portion of this plasmid was derived from a plasmid made by: gene insert was a gift from Roy Parker (University of Colorado Boulder)
Terms and licenses: Academic/Nonprofit Terms; Industry Terms: Not Available to Industry
How to cite: Pat1 was a gift from Michael Rosen (Addgene plasmid # 201414 ; http://n2t.net/addgene:201414 ; RRID:Addgene_201414)
